>Addgene plasmid #146786 | pT7-EGFP-C1-HsXRN1_1174-1342_K | depositor full sequence | sequence record 289232 | Full Sequence
TAGTTATTAATAGTAATCAATTACGGGGTCATTAGTTCATAGCCCATATATGGAGTTCCGCGTTACATAA
CTTACGGTAAATGGCCCGCCTGGCTGACCGCCCAACGACCCCCGCCCATTGACGTCAATAATGACGTATG
TTCCCATAGTAACGCCAATAGGGACTTTCCATTGACGTCAATGGGTGGAGTATTTACGGTAAACTGCCCA
CTTGGCAGTACATCAAGTGTATCATATGCCAAGTACGCCCCCTATTGACGTCAATGACGGTAAATGGCCC
GCCTGGCATTATGCCCAGTACATGACCTTATGGGACTTTCCTACTTGGCAGTACATCTACGTATTAGTCA
TCGCTATTACCATGGTGATGCGGTTTTGGCAGTACATCAATGGGCGTGGATAGCGGTTTGACTCACGGGG
ATTTCCAAGTCTCCACCCCATTGACGTCAATGGGAGTTTGTTTTGGCACCAAAATCAACGGGACTTTCCA
AAATGTCGTAACAACTCCGCCCCATTGACGCAAATGGGCGGTAGGCGTGTACGGTGGGAGGTCTATATAA
GCAGAGCTCTCTGGCTAACTAGAGAACCCACTGCTTACTGGCTTATCGAAATTAATACGACTCACTATAG
GGAGACCCAAGCTCTAGCGCTACCGGTCGCCACCATGGTGAGCAAGGGCGAGGAGCTGTTCACCGGGGTG
GTGCCCATCCTGGTCGAGCTGGACGGCGACGTAAACGGCCACAAGTTCAGCGTGTCCGGCGAGGGCGAGG
GCGATGCCACCTACGGCAAGCTGACCCTGAAGTTCATCTGCACCACCGGCAAGCTGCCCGTGCCCTGGCC
CACCCTCGTGACCACCCTGACCTACGGCGTGCAGTGCTTCAGCCGCTACCCCGACCACATGAAGCAGCAC
GACTTCTTCAAGTCCGCCATGCCCGAAGGCTACGTCCAGGAGCGCACCATCTTCTTCAAGGACGACGGCA
ACTACAAGACCCGCGCCGAGGTGAAGTTCGAGGGCGACACCCTGGTGAACCGCATCGAGCTGAAGGGCAT
CGACTTCAAGGAGGACGGCAACATCCTGGGGCACAAGCTGGAGTACAACTACAACAGCCACAACGTCTAT
ATCATGGCCGACAAGCAGAAGAACGGCATCAAGGTGAACTTCAAGATCCGCCACAACATCGAGGACGGCA
GCGTGCAGCTCGCCGACCACTACCAGCAGAACACCCCCATCGGCGACGGCCCCGTGCTGCTGCCCGACAA
CCACTACCTGAGCACCCAGTCCGCCCTGAGCAAAGACCCCAACGAGAAGCGCGATCACATGGTCCTGCTG
GAGTTCGTGACCGCCGCCGGGATCACTCTCGGCATGGACGAGCTGTACAAGTCCGGACTCAGATCTCGAG
CTCAAGCTTCGAATTCTGCAGTCGACATGCATGGGAGTCGCTCTGAAACTGGAAATCAGAAGTTGACAGC
CATCGTAAAACCACAACCAGCTGTACATCAACATAGCTCAAGTTCATCAGTTTCCTCTGGGCATTTGGGA
GCCCTCAACCATTCCCCTCAATCACTTTTTGTTCCTACTCAAGTACCTACTAAAGATGATGATGAATTCT
GCAACATTTGGCAGTCCTTACAGGGATCTGGAAAGATGCAATACTTTCAGCCAACTATACAAGAGAAGGG
TGCAGTTCTACCTCAAGAAATAAGCCAAGTAAATCAACATCATAAATCTGGCTTTAATGACAACAGTGTT
AAATATCAGCAAAGAAAACATGACCCTCACAGAAAATTTAAAGAAGAGTGTAAGAGTCCTAAAGCTGAGT
GTTGGTCCCAAAAAATGTCCAATAAGCAGCCTAACTCTGGAATTGAGAACTTTTTAGCATCTTTGAATAT
CTCCAAAGAAAATGAAGTACAGTCATCTCATCATGGGGAGCCTCCATAAGGATCCACCGGATCTAGATAA
CTGATCATAATCAGCCATACCACATTTGTAGAGGTTTTACTTGCTTTAAAAAACCTCCCACACCTCCCCC
TGAACCTGAAACATAAAATGAATGCAATTGTTGTTGTTAACTTGTTTATTGCAGCTTATAATGGTTACAA
ATAAAGCAATAGCATCACAAATTTCACAAATAAAGCATTTTTTTCACTGCATTCTAGTTGTGGTTTGTCC
AAACTCATCAATGTATCTTAACGCGTAAATTGTAAGCGTTAATATTTTGTTAAAATTCGCGTTAAATTTT
TGTTAAATCAGCTCATTTTTTAACCAATAGGCCGAAATCGGCAAAATCCCTTATAAATCAAAAGAATAGA
CCGAGATAGGGT
[37 nt withheld, positions 2323-2359]
AAAGAACGTGGACTCCAACGTCAAAGG
[49 nt withheld, positions 2387-2435]
T
[91 nt withheld, positions 2437-2527]
G
[124 nt withheld, positions 2529-2652]
CAGGTGGCACTTTTCGGGGAAATGTGCGCGGAACCCCTATTTGTTTATTTTTCTAAATACATTCAAATAT
GTATCCGCTCATGAGACAATAACCCTGATAAATGCTTCAATAATATTGAAAAAGGAAGAGTCCTGAGGCG
GAAAGAACCAGCTGTGGAATGTGTGTCAGTTAGGGTGTGGAAAGTCCCCAGGCTCCCCAGCAGGCAGAAG
TATGCAAAGCATGCATCTCAATTAGTCAGCAACCAGGTGTGGAAAGTCCCCAGGCTCCCCAGCAGGCAGA
AGTATGCAAAGCATGCATCTCAATTAGTCAGCAACCATAGTCCCGCCCCTAACTCCGCCCATCCCGCCCC
TAACTCCGCCCAGTTCCGCCCATTCTCCGCCCCATGGCTGACTAATTTTTTTTATTTATGCAGAGGCCGA
GGCCGCCTCGGCCTCTGAGCTATTCCAGAAGTAGTGAGGAGGCTTTTTTGGAGGCCTAGGCTTTTGCAAA
GATCGATCAAGAGACAGGATGAGGATCGTTTCGCATGATTGAACAAGATGGATTGCACGCAGGTTCTCCG
GCCGCTTGGGTGGAGAGGCTATTCGGCTATGACTGGGCACAACAGACAATCGGCTGCTCTGATGCCGCCG
TGTTCCGGCTGTCAGCGCAGGGGCGCCCGGTTCTTTTTGTCAAGACCGACCTGTCCGGTGCCCTGAATGA
ACTGCAAGACGAGGCAGCGCGGCTATCGTGGCTGGCCACGACGGGCGTTCCTTGCGCAGCTGTGCTCGAC
GTTGTCACTGAAGCGGGAAGGGACTGGCTGCTATTGGGCGAAGTGCCGGGGCAGGATCTCCTGTCATCTC
ACCTTGCTCCTGCCGAGAAAGTATCCATCATGGCTGATGCAATGCGGCGGCTGCATACGCTTGATCCGGC
TACCTGCCCATTCGACCACCAAGCGAAACATCGCATCGAGCGAGCACGTACTCGGATGGAAGCCGGTCTT
GTCGATCAGGATGATCTGGACGAAGAGCATCAGGGGCTCGCGCCAGCCGAACTGTTCGCCAGGCTCAAGG
CGAGCATGCCCGACGGCGAGGATCTCGTCGTGACCCATGGCGATGCCTGCTTGCCGAATATCATGGTGGA
AAATGGCCGCTTTTCTGGATTCATCGACTGTGGCCGGCTGGGTGTGGCGGACCGCTATCAGGACATAGCG
TTGGCTACCCGTGATATTGCTGAAGAGCTTGGCGGCGAATGGGCTGACCGCTTCCTCGTGCTTTACGGTA
TCGCCGCTCCCGATTCGCAGCGCATCGCCTTCTATCGCCTTCTTGACGAGTTCTTCTGAGCGGGACTCTG
GGGTTCGAAATGACCGACCAAGCGACGCCCAACCTGCCATCACGAGATTTCGATTCCACCGCCGCCTTCT
ATGAAAGGTTGGGCTTCGGAATCGTTTTCCGGGACGCCGGCTGGATGATCCTCCAGCGCGGGGATCTCAT
GCTGGAGTTCTTCGCCCACCCTAGGGGGAGGCTAACTGAAACACGGAAGGAGACAATACCGGAAGGAACC
CGCGCTATGACGGCAATAAAAAGACAGAATAAAACGCACGGTGTTGGGTCGTTTGTTCATAAACGCGGGG
TTCGGTCCCAGGGCTGGCACTCTGTCGATACCCCACCGAGACCCCATTGGGGCCAATACGCCCGCGTTTC
TTCCTTTTCCCCACCCCACCCCCCAAGTTCGGGTGAAGGCCCAGGGCTCGCAGCCAACGTCGGGGCGGCA
GGCCCTGCCATAGCCTCAGGTTACTCATATATACTTTAGATTGATTTAAAACTTCATTTTTAATTTAAAA
GGATCTAGGTGAAGATCCTTTTTGATAATCTCATGACCAAAATCCCTTAACGTGAGTTTTCGTTCCACTG
AGCGTCAGACCCCGTAGAAAAGATCAAAGGATCTTCTTGAGATCCTTTTTTTCTGCGCGTAATCTGCTGC
TTGCAAACAAAAAAACCACCGCTACCAGCGGTGGTTTGTTTGCCGGATCAAGAGCTACCAACTCTTTTTC
CGAAGGTAACTGGCTTCAGCAGAGCGCAGATACCAAATACTGTCCTTCTAGTGTAGCCGTAGTTAGGCCA
CCACTTCAAGAACTCTGTAGCACCGCCTACATACCTCGCTCTGCTAATCCTGTTACCAGTGGCTGCTGCC
AGTGGCGATAAGTCGTGTCTTACCGGGTTGGACTCAAGACGATAGTTACCGGATAAGGCGCAGCGGTCGG
GCTGAACGGGGGGTTCGTGCACACAGCCCAGCTTGGAGCGAACGACCTACACCGAACTGAGATACCTACA
GCGTGAGCTATGAGAAAGCGCCACGCTTCCCGAAGGGAGAAAGGCGGACAGGTATCCGGTAAGCGGCAGG
GTCGGAACAGGAGAGCGCACGAGGGAGCTTCCAGGGGGAAACGCCTGGTATCTTTATAGTCCTGTCGGGT
TTCGCCACCTCTGACTTGAGCGTCGATTTTTGTGATGCTCGTCAGGGGGGCGGAGCCTATGGAAAAACGC
CAGCAACGCGGCCTTTTTACGGTTCCTGGCCTTTTGCTGGCCTTTTGCTCACATGTTCTTTCCTGCGTTA
TCCCCTGATTCTGTGGATAACCGTATTACCGCCATGCAT
Features (pLannotate 1.2.2; 17 found; start..end, strand, type, name):
     61..364     +  enhancer       CMV enhancer: human cytomegalovirus immediate early enhancer
    365..568     +  promoter       CMV promoter: human cytomegalovirus (CMV) immediate early promoter
    564..597     +  LTR            5' LTR (truncated) (fragment): truncated 5' long terminal repeat (LTR) from HIV-1
    613..631     +  promoter       T7 promoter: promoter for bacteriophage T7 RNA polymerase
    665..1381    +  CDS            EGFP: EGFP is a basic (constitutively fluorescent) green fluorescent protein published in 1996, derived from Aequorea victoria. It is reported to be a rapidly-maturing weak dimer with moderate acid sensitivity.
   1382..1426    +  misc_feature   MCS (fragment): multiple cloning site
   1430..1936    +  CDS            XRN1 (fragment): XRN1_HUMAN - Also known as SEP1. Experimental evidence at protein level: Swiss-Prot protein existence level 1. Major 5'-3' exoribonuclease involved in mRNA decay. Required for the 5'-3'-processing of the G4 tetraplex-containing DNA and RNA substrates. The kinetic of hydrolysis is faster for G4 RNA tetraplex than for G4 DNA tetraplex and monomeric RNA tetraplex. Binds to RNA and DNA (By similarity). Plays a role in replication-dependent histone mRNA degradation. May act as a tumor suppressor protein in osteogenic sarcoma (OGS). From Homo sapiens (Human).
   1962..2046    +  CDS            large T antigen (fragment): large T antigen from SV40 (simian virus 40)
   2069..2190    +  polyA_signal   SV40 poly(A) signal: SV40 polyadenylation signal
   2224..2652    -  rep_origin     f1 ori (sequence partly withheld): f1 bacteriophage origin of replication; arrow indicates direction of (+) strand synthesis
   2679..2783    +  promoter       AmpR promoter: bla
   2785..3142    +  promoter       SV40 promoter: SV40 enhancer and early promoter
   3177..3971    +  CDS            NeoR/KanR: aminoglycoside phosphotransferase from Tn5; aph(3')-II (or nptII); confers resistance to neomycin, kanamycin, and G418 (Geneticin®)
   3992..4144    +  CDS            ble (fragment): BLE_KLEPN - Experimental evidence at protein level: Swiss-Prot protein existence level 1. Binding protein with a strong affinity to the bleomycin family of antibiotics. Binds to CL990; an antimitotic-antibiotic compound. From Klebsiella pneumoniae.
   4203..4250    +  polyA_signal   HSV TK poly(A) signal: herpes simplex virus thymidine kinase polyadenylation signal (Cole and Stacy, 1985)
   4341..4357    -  polyA_signal   bGH poly(A) signal (fragment): bovine growth hormone polyadenylation signal
   4579..5167    +  rep_origin     ori: high-copy-number ColE1/pMB1/pBR322/pUC origin of replication
