[The description below was written by a language model from this plasmid's Addgene catalogue record and pLannotate feature annotations shown in this document.]
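Description:
pT7-EGFP-C1-HsXRN1_1174-1342_K is a 5,281-nt mammalian expression plasmid that produces a fragment of human XRN1, the major cytoplasmic 5'-3' exoribonuclease of mRNA decay, fused to the C-terminus of EGFP. The catalogue lists the backbone as unknown, but the name and feature layout point to an EGFP-C1-type vector modified by the addition of a T7 promoter. Propagation in bacteria relies on a high-copy ColE1/pUC origin, and an f1 origin is also present. A single NeoR/KanR (Tn5 aminoglycoside phosphotransferase) gene serves as a dual marker. It is driven by a bacterial bla-type promoter for kanamycin selection in E. coli, and by the SV40 enhancer/early promoter, with an HSV TK polyadenylation signal, for G418 selection in mammalian cells.

The expression cassette begins with the CMV immediate early enhancer and promoter, followed by a T7 promoter that would also allow transcription by T7 RNA polymerase. Downstream lies the EGFP coding sequence, a short remnant of the multiple cloning site acting as a linker, and the XRN1 segment, which by the construct name corresponds to residues 1174–1342. The depositor references the NCBI human XRN1 mRNA as the source sequence. An SV40 poly(A) signal terminates the transcript. Several small annotations (HIV-1 LTR, large T antigen, ble and bGH poly(A) fragments) are most likely partial matches to backbone sequence rather than functional parts.

The associated publication concerns a direct DCP1–XRN1 interaction that couples decapping to 5' exonucleolytic degradation. This suggests that the GFP-tagged fragment was used in human cells to study XRN1 regions in that context, although the record does not state the specific assays. The depositor sequence may be theoretical rather than fully verified.
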