Addgene plasmid #146786: pT7-EGFP-C1-HsXRN1_1174-1342_K
Purpose: Mammalian Expression of HsXRN1_1174-1342
Depositing lab: Elisa Izaurralde. Depositing organization: Max Planck Institute for Developmental Biology. Publication: A direct interaction between DCP1 and XRN1 couples mRNA decapping to 5' exonucleolytic degradation. Braun JE, Truffault V, Boland A, Huntzinger E, Chang CT, Haas G, Weichenrieder O, Coles M, Izaurralde E. Nat Struct Mol Biol. 2012 Dec;19(12):1324-31. doi: 10.1038/nsmb.2413. Epub 2012 Nov 11. PubMed 23142987.
Backbone
  Vector backbone: Unknown
  Vector type: Mammalian Expression
Growth in bacteria
  Bacterial resistance: Kanamycin, 50 μg/mL
  Growth temperature: 37°C
  Growth strain: DH5alpha
  Copy number: High Copy
Gene/Insert
  Gene/Insert name: HsXRN1_1174-1342
  Species: H. sapiens (human)
  Entrez Gene: XRN1 (a.k.a. SEP1)
  Cloning method: Unknown
Terms and licenses: Academic/Nonprofit Terms; Industry Terms: Not Available to Industry
Depositor comments: sequence given by NCBI : NM_019001.3 Plasmids from this collection were made available to the research community and donated after the lab closed. Please note that the sequence provided by the depositing laboratory may be theoretical/predicted or based on Sanger sequencing results. There may be discrepancies between sequencing results obtained by Addgene and the depositor sequence. If an Addgene verified sequence is not available, please contact before placing your order to request that our lab fully sequence the plasmid.
How to cite: pT7-EGFP-C1-HsXRN1_1174-1342_K was a gift from Elisa Izaurralde (Addgene plasmid # 146786 ; http://n2t.net/addgene:146786 ; RRID:Addgene_146786)
